>Addgene plasmid #63502 | pFusB3-17 | depositor partial sequence | sequence record 105522 | pFUSB3_CAA
AGTCTTAAGCGTCTCATGGCCTGACCCCGGACCAAGTGGTGGCTATCGCCAGCCACGATGGCGGCAAGCA
AGCGCTCGAAACGGTGCAGCGGCTGTTGCCGGTGCTGTGCCAGGACCATGGCCTGACCCCGGACCAAGTG
GTGGCTATCGCCAGCAACATTGGCGGCAAGCAAGCGCTCGAAACGGTGCAGCGGCTGTTGCCGGTGCTGT
GCCAGGACCATGGCCTGACCCCGGACCAAGTGGTGGCTATCGCCAGCAACATTGGCGGCAAGCAAGCGCT
CGAAACGGTGCAGCGGCTGTTGCCGGTGCTGTGCCAGGACCATGGCCTGACCCCGGACCAAGTGGTGGCT
ATCGAGACGTC
