>Addgene plasmid #63502 | pFusB3-17 | depositor partial sequence | sequence record 105523 | FusB3
CGTCTCATGGCCTGACCCCGGACCAAGTGGTGGCTATCGAGACCGGCGCCGCTACAGGGCGCGTCCCATT
CGCCATTCAGGCTGCGCAACTGTTGGGAAGGGCGATCGGTGCGGGCCTCTTCGCTATTACGCCAGCTGGC
GAAAGGGGGATGTGCTGCAAGGCGATTAAGTTGGGTAACGCCAGGGTTTTCCCAGTCACGACGTTGTAAA
ACGACGGCCAGTGAGCGCGCGTAATACGACTCACTATAGGGCGAATTGGGTACCGGGCCCCCCCTCGAGG
TCCTCCAGCTTTTGTTCCCTTTAGTGAGGGTTAATTGCGCGCTTGGCGTAATCATGGTCATAGCTGTTTC
CTGTGTGAAATTGTTATCCGCTCACAATTCCACACAACATACGAGCCGGAAGCATAAAGTGTAAAGCCTG
GGGTGCCTAATGAGTGAGCTAACTCACATTAATTGCGTTGCGCTCACTGCCCGCTTTCCACCGGTGGTCT
CGCCAGGACCATGGCCTGACCCCGGACCAAGTGGTGGCTATCGAGACGTCTAGACCAGCCAGGACAGAAA
TGCCTCGACTTCGCTGCTACCCAAGGTTGCCGGGTGACGCACACCGTGGAAACGGATGAAGGCACGAACC
CAGTGGACATAAGCCTGTTCGGTTCGTAAGCTGTAATGCAAGTAGCGTATGCGCTCACGCAACTGGTCCA
GAACCTTGACCGAACGCAGCGGTGGTAACGGCGCAGTGGCGGTTTTCATGGCTTGTTATGACTGTTTTTT
TGGGGTACAGTCTATGCCTCGGGCATCCAAGCAGCAAGCGCGTTACGCCGTGGGTCGATGTTTGATGTTA
TGGAGCAGCAACGATGTTACGCAGCAGGGCAGTCGCCCTAAAACAAAGTTAAACATTATGAGGGAAGCGG
TGATCGCCGAAGTATCGACTCAACTATCAGAGGTAGTTGGCGTCATCGAGCGCCATCTCGAACCGACGTT
GCTGGCCGTACATTTGTACGGCTCCGCAGTGGATGGCGGCCTGAAGCCACACAGTGATATTGATTTGCTG
GTTACGGTGACCGTAAGGCTTGATGAAACAACGCGGCGAGCTTTGATCAACGACCTTTTGGAAACTTCGG
CTTCCCCTGGAGAGAGCGAGATTCTCCGCGCTGTAGAAGTCACCATTGTTGTGCACGACGACATCATTCC
GTGGCGTTATCCAGCTAAGCGCGAACTGCAATTTGGAGAATGGCAGCGCAATGACATTCTTGCAGGTATC
TTCGAGCCAGCCACGATCGACATTGATCTGGCTATCTTGCTGACAAAAGCAAGAGAACATAGCGTTGCCT
TGGTAGGTCCAGCGGCGGAGGAACTCTTTGATCCGGTTCCTGAACAGGATCTATTTGAGGCGCTAAATGA
AACCTTAACGCTATGGAACTCGCCGCCCGACTGGGCTGGCGATGAGCGAAATGTAGTGCTTACGTTGTCC
CGCATTTGGTACAGCGCAGTAACCGGCAAAATCGCGCCGAAGGATGTCGCTGCCGACTGGGCAATGGAGC
GCCTGCCGGCCCAGTATCAGCCCGTCATACTTGAAGCTAGACAGGCTTATCTTGGACAAGAAGAAGATCG
CTTGGCCTCGCGCGCAGATCAGTTGGAAGAATTTGTCCACTACGTGAAAGGCGAGATCACCAAGGTAGTC
GGCAAATAACCCTCGAGCCACCCATGACCAAAATCCCTTAACGTGAGTTACGCGTCGTTCCACTGAGCGT
CAGACCCCGTAGAAAAGATCAAAGGATCTTCTTGAGATCCTTTTTTTCTGCGCGTAATCTGCTGCTTGCA
AACAAAAAAACCACCGCTACCAGCGGTGGTTTGTTTGCCGGATCAAGAGCTACCAACTCTTTTTCCGAAG
GTAACTGGCTTCAGCAGAGCGCAGATACCAAATACTGTCCTTCTAGTGTAGCCGTAGTTAGGCCACCACT
TCAAGAACTCTGTAGCACCGCCTACATACCTCGCTCTGCTAATCCTGTTACCAGTGGCTGCTGCCAGTGG
CGATAAGTCGTGTCTTACCGGGTTGGACTCAAGACGATAGTTACCGGATAAGGCGCAGCGGTCGGGCTGA
ACGGGGGGTTCGTGCACACAGCCCAGCTTGGAGCGAACGACCTACACCGAACTGAGATACCTACAGCGTG
AGCATTGAGAAAGCGCCACGCTTCCCGAAGGGAGAAAGGCGGACAGGTATCCGGTAAGCGGCAGGGTCGG
AACAGGAGAGCGCACGAGGGAGCTTCCAGGGGGAAACGCCTGGTATCTTTATAGTCCTGTCGGGTTTCGC
CACCTCTGACTTGAGCGTCGATTTTTGTGATGCTCGTCAGGGGGGCGGAGCCTATGGAAAAACGCCAGCA
ACGCGGCCTTTTTACGGTTCCTGGCCTTTTGCTGGCCTTTTGCTCACATGTTCTTTCCTGCGTTATCCCC
TGATTCTGTGGATAACCGTATTACCGCCTTTGAGTGAGCTGATACCGCTCGCCGCAGCCGAACGACCGAG
CGCAGCGAGTCAGTGAGCGAGGAAGCGGAAGAGCGCCCAATACGCAAACCGCCTCTCCCCGCGCGTTGGC
CGATTCATTAATGCAGCTGGCACGACAGGTTTCCCGACTGGAAAGCGGGCAGTGAGCGCAACGCAATTAA
TACGCGTACCGCTAGCCAGGAAGAGTTTGTAGAAACGCAAAAAGGCCATCCGTCAGGATGGCCTTCTGCT
TAGTTTGATGCCTGGCAGTTTATGGCGGGCGTCCTGCCCGCCACCCTCCGGGCCGTTGCTTCACAACGTT
CAAATCCGCTCCCGGCGGATTTGTCCTACTCAGGAGAGCGTTCACCGACAAACAACAGATAAAACGAAAG
GCCCAGTCTTCCGACTGAGCCTTTCGTTTTATTTGATGCCTGGCAGTTCCCTACTCTCGCGTTAACGCTA
GCATGGATGTTTTCCCAGTCACGACGTTGTAAAACGACGGCCAGTCTTAAG
