>Addgene plasmid #63502 | pFusB3-17 | addgene partial sequence | sequence record 116254 | pCR8_R1 5'-cgaaccgaacaggcttatgt-3'
GGTGTGCGTCACCCGGCAACCTTGGGTAGCAGCGAAGTCGAGGCATTTCTGTCCTGGCTGGTCTAGACGT
CTCGATAGCCACCACTTGGTCCGGGGTCAGGCCATGGTCCTGGCACAGCACCGGCAACAGCCGCTGCACC
GTTTCGAGCGCTTGCTTGCCGCCAATGTTGCTGGCGATAGCCACCACTTGGTCCGGGGTCAGGCCATGGT
CCTGGCACAGCACCGGCAACAGCCGCTGCACCGTTTCGAGCGCTTGCTTGCCGCCAATGTTGCTGGCGAT
AGCCACCACTTGGTCCGGGGTCAGGCCATGGTCCTGGCACAGCACCGGCAACAGCCGCTGCACCGTTTCG
AGCGCTTGCTTGCCGCCATCGTGGCTGGCGATAGCCACCACTTGGTCCGGGGTCAGGCCATGAGACGCTT
AAGACTGGCCGTCGTTTTACAACGTCGTGACTGGGAAAACATCCATGCTAGCGTTAACGCGAGAGTAGGG
AACTGCCAGGCATCAAATAAAACGAAAGGCTCAGTCGGAAGACTGGGCCTTTCGTTTTATCTGTTGTTTG
TCGGTGAACGCTCTCCTGAGTAGGACAAATCCGCCGGGAGCGGATTTGAACGTTGTGAAGCAACGGCCCG
GAGGGTGGCGGGCAGGACGCCCGCCATAAACTGCCAGGCATCAAACTAAGCAGAAGGCCATCCTGACGGA
TGGCCTTTTTGCGTTTCTACAAACTCTTCCTGGCTAGCGGTACGCGTATTAATTGCGTTGCGCTCACTGC
CCGCTTTCCAGTCGGGAAACCTGTCGTGCCAGCTGCATTAATGAATCGGCCAACGCGCG
