[The description below was written by a language model from this plasmid's Addgene catalogue record.]
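Description:
pFusB3-17 is a component plasmid from the FusX system, a library-based kit for rapid one-step assembly of TALE (transcription activator-like effector) repeat arrays. It is built on the FusB3 backbone (about 3 kb without insert), is maintained as a high-copy plasmid in standard E. coli cloning strains, and is selected with spectinomycin. It is a bacterial intermediate, or "parts", vector rather than an expression construct. The record lists no promoter, tag or reporter, and no feature table is provided, so the origin of replication and other backbone elements are not explicitly stated.

The synthetic insert is a pre-assembled trimer of TALE repeats carrying the repeat-variable diresidues (RVDs) HD, NI and NI. Under the standard TALE code, HD recognises cytosine and NI recognises adenine, so this module specifies the DNA triplet CAA, which matches its alternative name B3_CAA. According to the record, the trimer supplies RVD positions 13–15 of the final array. The insert was cloned using BsaI sites that were destroyed in the process. BsaI is a type IIS enzyme typical of Golden Gate-style cloning, in which enzymes cutting outside their recognition sites create defined overhangs that allow ordered, directional ligation of several fragments.

In use, this plasmid would be chosen from the B3 library when the target sequence reads CAA at positions 13–15. It is then combined with the corresponding trimer modules for the other positions and a receiver vector to build a complete TALEN or other TALE fusion for genome editing applications.
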