Addgene plasmid #63502: pFusB3-17
Purpose: Encodes RVD positions 13-15 in TALEN assembly
Depositing lab: Stephen Ekker. Depositing organization: Mayo Foundation for Medical Education and Research. Publication: FusX: A rapid one-step TALE assembly system for genome science. Ma AC, McNulty MS, Tanya PL, Jarryd CM, Martinez-Galvez G, Argue DP, Lee HB, Urban MD, Bullard CE, Blackburn PR, Man TK, Clark KJ, Ekker SC. Hum Gene Ther. 2016 Jun;27(6):451-63. doi: 10.1089/hum.2015.172 PubMed 26854857.
Backbone
  Vector backbone: FusB3
  Backbone size w/o insert (bp): 2991
  Vector type: TALEN
Growth in bacteria
  Bacterial resistance: Spectinomycin, 50 μg/mL
  Growth temperature: 37°C
  Growth strain: DH5alpha
  Copy number: High Copy
Gene/Insert
  Gene/Insert name: HD NI NI (alt name: B3_CAA)
  Species: Synthetic
  Mutation: none
  Cloning method: Restriction Enzyme; 5′ cloning site BsaI (destroyed during cloning); 3′ cloning site BsaI (destroyed during cloning)
  Sequencing primers: 5′ pCR8_F1; 3′ pCR8_R1
Terms and licenses: Academic/Nonprofit Terms; Industry Terms: Not Available to Industry
How to cite: pFusB3-17 was a gift from Stephen Ekker (Addgene plasmid # 63502 ; http://n2t.net/addgene:63502 ; RRID:Addgene_63502)
